>Addgene plasmid #247752 | YIplac211-Sys1-msGFP2x3 | addgene full sequence | sequence record 492051 | Addgene NGS Result
TCTTCCGCTTCCTCGCTCACTGACTCGCTGCGCTCGGTCGTTCGGCTGCGGCGAGCGGTATCAGCTCACT
CAAAGGCGGTAATACGGTTATCCACAGAATCAGGGGATAACGCAGGAAAGAACATGTGAGCAAAAGGCCA
GCAAAAGGCCAGGAACCGTAAAAAGGCCGCGTTGCTGGCGTTTTTCCATAGGCTCCGCCCCCCTGACGAG
CATCACAAAAATCGACGCTCAAGTCAGAGGTGGCGAAACCCGACAGGACTATAAAGATACCAGGCGTTTC
CCCCTGGAAGCTCCCTCGTGCGCTCTCCTGTTCCGACCCTGCCGCTTACCGGATACCTGTCCGCCTTTCT
CCCTTCGGGAAGCGTGGCGCTTTCTCATAGCTCACGCTGTAGGTATCTCAGTTCGGTGTAGGTCGTTCGC
TCCAAGCTGGGCTGTGTGCACGAACCCCCCGTTCAGCCCGACCGCTGCGCCTTATCCGGTAACTATCGTC
TTGAGTCCAACCCGGTAAGACACGACTTATCGCCACTGGCAGCAGCCACTGGTAACAGGATTAGCAGAGC
GAGGTATGTAGGCGGTGCTACAGAGTTCTTGAAGTGGTGGCCTAACTACGGCTACACTAGAAGAACAGTA
TTTGGTATCTGCGCTCTGCTGAAGCCAGTTACCTTCGGAAAAAGAGTTGGTAGCTCTTGATCCGGCAAAC
AAACCACCGCTGGTAGCGGTGGTTTTTTTGTTTGCAAGCAGCAGATTACGCGCAGAAAAAAAGGATCTCA
AGAAGATCCTTTGATCTTTTCTACGGGGTCTGACGCTCAGTGGAACGAAAACTCACGTTAAGGGATTTTG
GTCATGAGATTATCAAAAAGGATCTTCACCTAGATCCTTTTAAATTAAAAATGAAGTTTTAAATCAATCT
AAAGTATATATGAGTAAACTTGGTCTGACAGTTACCAATGCTTAATCAGTGAGGCACCTATCTCAGCGAT
CTGTCTATTTCGTTCATCCATAGTTGCCTGACTCCCCGTCGTGTAGATAACTACGATACGGGAGGGCTTA
CCATCTGGCCCCAGTGCTGCAATGATACCGCGAGACCCACGCTCACCGGCTCCAGATTTATCAGCAATAA
ACCAGCCAGCCGGAAGGGCCGAGCGCAGAAGTGGTCCTGCAACTTTATCCGCCTCCATCCAGTCTATTAA
TTGTTGCCGGGAAGCTAGAGTAAGTAGTTCGCCAGTTAATAGTTTGCGCAACGTTGTTGCCATTGCTACA
GGCATCGTGGTGTCACGCTCGTCGTTTGGTATGGCTTCATTCAGCTCCGGTTCCCAACGATCAAGGCGAG
TTACATGATCCCCCATGTTGTGCAAAAAAGCGGTTAGCTCCTTCGGTCCTCCGATCGTTGTCAGAAGTAA
GTTGGCCGCAGTGTTATCACTCATGGTTATGGCAGCACTGCATAATTCTCTTACTGTCATGCCATCCGTA
AGATGCTTTTCTGTGACTGGTGAGTACTCAACCAAGTCATTCTGAGAATAGTGTATGCGGCGACCGAGTT
GCTCTTGCCCGGCGTCAATACGGGATAATACCGCGCCACATAGCAGAACTTTAAAAGTGCTCATCATTGG
AAAACGTTCTTCGGGGCGAAAACTCTCAAGGATCTTACCGCTGTTGAGATCCAGTTCGATGTAACCCACT
CGTGCACCCAACTGATCTTCAGCATCTTTTACTTTCACCAGCGTTTCTGGGTGAGCAAAAACAGGAAGGC
AAAATGCCGCAAAAAAGGGAATAAGGGCGACACGGAAATGTTGAATACTCATACTCTTCCTTTTTCAATA
TTATTGAAGCATTTATCAGGGTTATTGTCTCATGAGCGGATACATATTTGAATGTATTTAGAAAAATAAA
CAAATAGGGGTTCCGCGCACATTTCCCCGAAAAGTGCCACCTGACGTCTAAGAAACCATTATTATCATGA
CATTAACCTATAAAAATAGGCGTATCACGAGGCCAGCTTTTCAATTCATCATTTTTTTTTTATTCTTTTT
TTTGATTTCGGTTTCCTTGAAATTTTTTTGATTCGGTAATCTCCGAACAGAAGGAAGAACGAAGGAAGGA
GCACAGACTTAGATTGGTATATATACGCATATGTAGTGTTGAAGAAACATGAAATTGCCCAGTATTCTTA
ACCCAACTGCACAGAACAAAAACATGCAGGAAACGAAGATAAATCATGTCGAAAGCTACATATAAGGAAC
GTGCTGCTACTCATCCTAGTCCTGTTGCTGCCAAGCTATTTAATATCATGCACGAAAAGCAAACAAACTT
GTGTGCTTCATTGGATGTTCGTACCACCAAGGAATTACTGGAGTTAGTTGAAGCATTAGGTCCCAAAATT
TGTTTACTAAAAACACATGTGGATATCTTGACTGATTTTTCCATGGAGGGCACAGTTAAGCCGCTAAAGG
CATTATCCGCCAAGTACAATTTTTTACTCTTCGAAGACAGAAAATTTGCTGACATTGGTAATACAGTCAA
ATTGCAGTACTCTGCGGGTGTATACAGAATAGCAGAATGGGCAGACATTACGAATGCACACGGTGTGGTG
GGCCCAGGTATTGTTAGCGGTTTGAAGCAGGCGGCAGAAGAAGTAACAAAGGAACCTAGAGGCCTTTTGA
TGTTAGCAGAATTGTCATGCAAGGGCTCCCTATCTACTGGAGAATATACTAAGGGTACTGTTGACATTGC
GAAGAGCGACAAAGATTTTGTTATCGGCTTTATTGCTCAAAGAGACATGGGTGGAAGAGATGAAGGTTAC
GATTGGTTGATTATGACACCCGGTGTGGGTTTAGATGACAAGGGAGACGCATTGGGTCAACAGTATAGAA
CCGTGGATGATGTGGTCTCTACAGGATCTGACATTATTATTGTTGGAAGAGGACTATTTGCAAAGGGAAG
GGATGCTAAGGTAGAGGGTGAACGTTACAGAAAAGCAGGCTGGGAAGCATATTTGAGAAGATGCGGCCAG
CAAAACTAAAAAACTGTATTATAAGTAAATGCATGTATACTAAACTCACAAATTAGAGCTTCAATTTAAT
TATATCAGTTATTACCCGCCCTTTCGTCTCGCGCGTTTCGGTGATGACGGTGAAAACCTCTGACACATGC
AGCTCCCGGAGACGGTCACAGCTTGTCTGTAAGCGGATGCCGGGAGCAGACAAGCCCGTCAGGGCGCGTC
AGCGGGTGTTGGCGGGTGTCGGGGCTGGCTTAACTATGCGGCATCAGAGCAGATTGTACTGAGAGTGCAC
CATATGCGGTGTGAAATACCGCACAGATGCGTAAGGAGAAAATACCGCATCAGGCGCCATTCGCCATTCA
GGCTGCGCAACTGTTGGGAAGGGCGATCGGTGCGGGCCTCTTCGCTATTACGCCAGCTGGCGAAAGGGGG
ATGTGCTGCAAGGCGATTAAGTTGGGTAACGCCAGGGTTTTCCCAGTCACGACGTTGTAAAACGACGGCC
AGTGAATTCCTGGTAATATTTCAGTTGTTGACTAATATATATAGTGGTTTTTGCCAAAATTAAAGACTTC
CTTTTATTAACTAGGTGACCAGATATAAGGAAGTGTATTTGCTTTCTAATAACTTGTGTACGGCCATAAC
CCGGCTTTTAATCAGTTTATTTAACAAGGTATACAAATCGCCAAACGTAACAAGAGATAGGCGCTATTAT
TCATTTAATATTGTCGTATTCAAAATACTAACGGTGAACAATTTGCTCCATTGTAACACTATAGGACAAG
GCTAATCATGAATAAATATCTCCCCACCCAAAATATTCGTAGCTCGCGATATTCACGGTAATATTCTGTA
ACTTCATGTTAAGAGATGATCTTTAGGAAGGCTAAGGAAGGGTACACATAGAAGTGAGATAAAAAATAGG
CATTTGAATTACTGTAACATGGTTTCGATAAGAAGGTATTTGCGAGTGCCGAATGAGTTGAAACCTTCCC
AGATCTTCAAACAAGATTCTCTCTCTCCAAGTAAGATTGGACTTCAAATTGTTCTTTTACAGATTTTTTA
TTACACCACAGCGATCGTTCTTTTTTATTGTTGGGCGAAGCTAGCGGGATATGATCTCAATATCAAGGAA
TGGCTGTTTTCTTGGGAGAATATCGACTTTACGAACGCATACGGTTTATCAATCTCACTGTTATGGCTTC
TGGATTCATTAATATGTGTTTTTTTCTTAACTGTTATCGTTGGACGGAGTAAACTCGCATGGGATTTTGC
TATCACTATACATGCCATCAATTTTATTGTGGTGTTCCTCTATACTCGGAAATTTCCTTCTTTTTCTTGG
TTTTTTCTTCAAATTTTATCATCTTTAATACTAATATTTTTGGGGACATGGACAACAAGATGGAGAGAGC
TTAGAGACACCTTTTTTGAGGGCTTGGTTGATCCTAATGAAGGAGAAGTTGGATTGGTTACGCCTAGTCA
GCAGCATAGTAATCATTCAGAATTGGAGCAATCACCAATACAACTAAAAGACTTAGAAAGCCAAATACGG
GATCCAACTAGTATGGATAGCACTGAGAGCTTGTTCACAGGTGTTGTTCCTATCTTGGTCGAATTAGACG
GTGACGTAAACGGTCATAAGTTCAGTGTTAGAGGTGAAGGTGAAGGTGACGCTACTAACGGTAAATTGAC
ATTGAAGTTTATTTGTACTACAGGTAAATTGCCAGTTCCTTGGCCAACTTTGGTTACTACATTGACATAC
GGTGTTCAATGTTTTTCAAGATACCCAGATCATATGAAGCAACATGATTTCTTTAAGTCTGCTATGCCAG
AAGGTTACGTTCAAGAAAGAACTATCACTTTTAAAGATGATGGTACTTACAAGACAAGAGCAGAGGTTAA
GTTCGAAGGTGACACTTTGGTTAACAGAATCGAATTGAAGGGTATCGATTTTAAAGAAGATGGTAATATT
TTGGGTCATAAATTGGAATACAACTACAACTCACATAACGTTTACATTACAGCTGATAAACAAAAGAATG
GTATTAAAGCAAACTTCAAGATCAGACATAATGTTGAAGATGGTTCTGTTCAATTAGCAGATCATTACCA
ACAAAACACTCCAATTGGTGACGGTCCAGTTTTGTTACCAGATAACCATTACTTGTCTACACAATCAAAA
TTGTCTAAAGATCCAAACGAAAAGAGAGATCATATGGTTTTGTTAGAATTTGTTACTGCTGCTGGTATCA
CAGGTGGCAGTGGCGGTTCTGCTAGTATGGATAGCACTGAGAGCTTGTTCACAGGTGTTGTTCCTATCTT
GGTCGAATTAGACGGTGACGTAAACGGTCATAAGTTCAGTGTTAGAGGTGAAGGTGAAGGTGACGCTACT
AACGGTAAATTGACATTGAAGTTTATTTGTACTACAGGTAAATTGCCAGTTCCTTGGCCAACTTTGGTTA
CTACATTGACATACGGTGTTCAATGTTTTTCAAGATACCCAGATCATATGAAGCAACATGATTTCTTTAA
GTCTGCTATGCCAGAAGGTTACGTTCAAGAAAGAACTATCACTTTTAAAGATGATGGTACTTACAAGACA
AGAGCAGAGGTTAAGTTCGAAGGTGACACTTTGGTTAACAGAATCGAATTGAAGGGTATCGATTTTAAAG
AAGATGGTAATATTTTGGGTCATAAATTGGAATACAACTACAACTCACATAACGTTTACATTACAGCTGA
TAAACAAAAGAATGGTATTAAAGCAAACTTCAAGATCAGACATAATGTTGAAGATGGTTCTGTTCAATTA
GCAGATCATTACCAACAAAACACTCCAATTGGTGACGGTCCAGTTTTGTTACCAGATAACCATTACTTGT
CTACACAATCAAAATTGTCTAAAGATCCAAACGAAAAGAGAGATCATATGGTTTTGTTAGAATTTGTTAC
TGCTGCTGGTATCACAGGTGGCAGTGGCGGTTCTGCTAGTATGGATAGCACTGAGAGCTTGTTCACAGGT
GTTGTTCCTATCTTGGTCGAATTAGACGGTGACGTAAACGGTCATAAGTTCAGTGTTAGAGGTGAAGGTG
AAGGTGACGCTACTAACGGTAAATTGACATTGAAGTTTATTTGTACTACAGGTAAATTGCCAGTTCCTTG
GCCAACTTTGGTTACTACATTGACATACGGTGTTCAATGTTTTTCAAGATACCCAGATCATATGAAGCAA
CATGATTTCTTTAAGTCTGCTATGCCAGAAGGTTACGTTCAAGAAAGAACTATCACTTTTAAAGATGATG
GTACTTACAAGACAAGAGCAGAGGTTAAGTTCGAAGGTGACACTTTGGTTAACAGAATCGAATTGAAGGG
TATCGATTTTAAAGAAGATGGTAATATTTTGGGTCATAAATTGGAATACAACTACAACTCACATAACGTT
TACATTACAGCTGATAAACAAAAGAATGGTATTAAAGCAAACTTCAAGATCAGACATAATGTTGAAGATG
GTTCTGTTCAATTAGCAGATCATTACCAACAAAACACTCCAATTGGTGACGGTCCAGTTTTGTTACCAGA
TAACCATTACTTGTCTACACAATCAAAATTGTCTAAAGATCCAAACGAAAAGAGAGATCATATGGTTTTG
TTAGAATTTGTTACTGCTGCTGGTATCACAGGTGGCAGTGGCGGTTCTGCTAGCTAAGCGGCCGCGAGGA
GATGAAACAACATATTCGAGGCAATTTTGGCAATATTATAGTCATTCAAGAGAAAACAGTAAATGTATGA
AAAATGGCAAGAACCTTATCTCTATAGGCTTAATAAATCTGCCTTTTTGGCCAATTTTTCAAAACAGATC
CTATTTCTTATTTATACACAATCTATATTTAACATAATTAAGTACGTGATGACATTGAAGATAATAATAA
GTAAAGAGTTTACGTACTTAAATTTTATATAGTTTTAGTATACTTGCAATGTGTGAATGGATCTAGTAAG
CTGAGGTACTTCTCTAGCGTGAATATGAAACGAGTAACAGGGTGGTACATAATTTACGAACAGAACTCAA
GTTGATAAATCCTTTGCGTTCTTAACCATTTGTAAAAGTTCGTCAACAACATTGAAAATATTGCTTCGAG
CAGATGTTTTATCGTTTCTGCAAATTTCCAGTCCTGAACACCTCTGTTGTCGTAAATGTAATAATGCCAC
ACTGGATTCGATTCTAGAAGCTTGGCGTAATCATGGTCATAGCTGTTTCCTGTGTGAAATTGTTATCCGC
TCACAATTCCACACAACATACGAGCCGGAAGCATAAAGTGTAAAGCCTGGGGTGCCTAATGAGTGAGCTA
ACTCACATTAATTGCGTTGCGCTCACTGCCCGCTTTCCAGTCGGGAAACCTGTCGTGCCAGCTGCATTAA
TGAATCGGCCAACGCGCGGGGAGAGGCGGTTTGCGTATTGGGCGC
Features (pLannotate 1.2.2; 16 found; start..end, strand, type, name):
    183..771     -  rep_origin     ori: high-copy-number ColE1/pMB1/pBR322/pUC origin of replication
    942..1802    -  CDS            AmpR: β-lactamase; bla; confers resistance to ampicillin, carbenicillin, and related antibiotics
   1803..1907    -  promoter       AmpR promoter: bla
   2000..2215    +  promoter       URA3 promoter: S. cerevisiae URA3
   2216..3019    +  CDS            URA3: orotidine-5'-phosphate decarboxylase, required for uracil biosynthesis; S. cerevisiae URA3; yeast auxotrophic marker, counterselectable with 5-fluoroorotic acid (5-FOA)
   3108..3143    +  CDS            rop (fragment): Rop protein, which maintains plasmids at low copy number; rop
   3245..3344    +  misc_feature   bom (fragment): basis of mobility region from pBR322
   3350..3507    -  CDS            lacZα (fragment): LacZα fragment of β-galactosidase; lacZ fragment
   3939..4547    +  CDS            SYS1: SYS1_YEAST - Experimental evidence at protein level: Swiss-Prot protein existence level 1. Necessary for the targeting of ARL3 to the Golgi. Involved in protein trafficking. May serve as a receptor for acetylated ARL3. From Saccharomyces cerevisiae (strain ATCC 204508 / S288c) (Baker's yeast).
   4563..5258    +  CDS            Superfolder GFP: Superfolder GFP is a basic (constitutively fluorescent) green fluorescent protein published in 2005, derived from Aequorea victoria. It is reported to be a very rapidly-maturing weak dimer.
   5277..5972    +  CDS            Superfolder GFP: Superfolder GFP is a basic (constitutively fluorescent) green fluorescent protein published in 2005, derived from Aequorea victoria. It is reported to be a very rapidly-maturing weak dimer.
   5991..6686    +  CDS            Superfolder GFP: Superfolder GFP is a basic (constitutively fluorescent) green fluorescent protein published in 2005, derived from Aequorea victoria. It is reported to be a very rapidly-maturing weak dimer.
   7270..7286    -  protein_bind   lac operator: The lac repressor binds to the lac operator to inhibit transcription in E. coli. This inhibition can be relieved by adding lactose or isopropyl-β-D-thiogalactopyranoside (IPTG). lac repressor encoded by lacI
   7294..7324    -  promoter       lac promoter: promoter for the E. coli lac operon
   7339..7360    -  protein_bind   CAP binding site: CAP binding activates transcription in the presence of cAMP. E. coli catabolite activator protein
   7373..7465    -  CDS            lacI (fragment): lac repressor; lacI; The lac repressor binds to the lac operator to inhibit transcription in E. coli. This inhibition can be relieved by adding lactose or isopropyl-β-D-thiogalactopyranoside (IPTG).
