[The description below was written by a language model from this plasmid's Addgene catalogue record and pLannotate feature annotations shown in this document.]
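Description:
YIplac211-Sys1-msGFP2x3 is a yeast integrating plasmid built on the YIplac211 backbone and designed to place a triple msGFP2 tag at the C-terminus of the endogenous SYS1 gene in Saccharomyces cerevisiae. In E. coli it is maintained at high copy through a ColE1/pUC-type origin and selected with ampicillin via the β-lactamase gene. No yeast replication origin or centromere is annotated, consistent with an integrative vector that persists in yeast only after recombining into the chromosome. The yeast marker is URA3 with its own promoter, which allows selection on medium lacking uracil and counterselection with 5-fluoroorotic acid. Remnants of the lacZα cloning region (lac promoter, operator, CAP site, and lacZα, lacI, rop and bom fragments) flank the insert and are backbone carry-over.

The insert consists of the SYS1 coding sequence, which encodes a Golgi membrane protein needed for targeting Arl3 to the Golgi and involved in protein trafficking. It is followed on the same strand by three tandem GFP copies separated by short spacers. The annotation software labels these as superfolder GFP, presumably its closest match to the msGFP2 named in the record. Unannotated stretches lie upstream of SYS1 and downstream of the third GFP copy; these may be flanking SYS1 genomic sequence, although the record does not say so, and no separate promoter for the fusion is annotated. In the stated pop-in/pop-out strategy, the plasmid integrates at SYS1 by homologous recombination under URA3 selection. 5-FOA then selects for cells that have excised the vector through a second recombination event, and some of these retain a scarless, marker-free SYS1-msGFP2x3 allele. Such strains are suited to fluorescence imaging of Sys1, with the three GFP copies giving a brighter signal than a single tag.
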