Addgene plasmid #247752: YIplac211-Sys1-msGFP2x3
Purpose: Insert a C-terminal msGFP2x3 tag at SYS1 by popin-popout
Depositing lab: Benjamin Glick. Depositing organization: University of Chicago.
Backbone
  Vector backbone: YIplac211
  Vector type: Yeast Expression
Growth in bacteria
  Bacterial resistance: Ampicillin, 100 μg/mL
  Growth temperature: 37°C
  Growth strain: DH5alpha
  Copy number: High Copy
Gene/Insert
  Gene/Insert name: Sys1-msGFP2x3
  Species: S. cerevisiae (budding yeast)
  Cloning method: Restriction Enzyme; 5′ cloning site Unspecified (unknown if destroyed)
Terms and licenses: Academic/Nonprofit Terms; Industry Terms: Not Available to Industry
How to cite: YIplac211-Sys1-msGFP2x3 was a gift from Benjamin Glick (Addgene plasmid # 247752 ; http://n2t.net/addgene:247752 ; RRID:Addgene_247752)
